Addgene plasmid #204190: pLenti-tetON-TFAP2C-EF1a-TagRFP-2A-tet3G
Purpose: Doxycycline inducible lentiviral vector for human TFAP2C overexpression
Depositing lab: Emma Rawlins. Depositing organization: Gurdon Institute. Publication: Organoid modeling of human fetal lung alveolar development reveals mechanisms of cell fate patterning and neonatal respiratory disease. Lim K, Donovan APA, Tang W, Sun D, He P, Pett JP, Teichmann SA, Marioni JC, Meyer KB, Brand AH, Rawlins EL. Cell Stem Cell. 2023 Jan 5;30(1):20-37.e9. doi: 10.1016/j.stem.2022.11.013. Epub 2022 Dec 8. PubMed 36493780.
Backbone
  Vector backbone: pHAGE
  Backbone size w/o insert (bp): 8676
  Total vector size (bp): 10029
  Vector type: Mammalian Expression, Lentiviral
Growth in bacteria
  Bacterial resistance: Ampicillin, 100 μg/mL
  Growth temperature: 37°C
  Growth strain: NEB Stable
  Copy number: High Copy
Gene/Insert
  Gene/Insert name: TFAP2C
  Species: H. sapiens (human)
  Insert size (bp): 1353
  GenBank ID: NM_003222
  Entrez Gene: TFAP2C (a.k.a. AP2-GAMMA, ERF1, TFAP2G, hAP-2g)
  Promoter: TetON
  Cloning method: Unknown
  Sequencing primers: 5′ ATGTTGTGGAAAATAACCGATAATGTCAAG; 3′ TTATTTCCTGTGTTTCTCCATTTTCTCCAG
Terms and licenses: Academic/Nonprofit Terms; Industry Terms: Not Available to Industry
How to cite: pLenti-tetON-TFAP2C-EF1a-TagRFP-2A-tet3G was a gift from Emma Rawlins (Addgene plasmid # 204190 ; http://n2t.net/addgene:204190 ; RRID:Addgene_204190)
