[The description below was written by a language model from this plasmid's Addgene catalogue record and pLannotate feature annotations shown in this document.]
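Description:
pLenti-tetON-TFAP2C-EF1a-TagRFP-2A-tet3G is an all-in-one, doxycycline-inducible lentiviral expression vector of about 10 kb, built on the pHAGE backbone for overexpression of human TFAP2C (AP-2 gamma) in mammalian cells. In bacteria it is maintained through a high-copy ColE1/pUC-type origin and selected with ampicillin via the β-lactamase gene. The viral portion carries the usual HIV-1-derived elements: a truncated 5' LTR, the Ψ packaging signal with an adjoining gag fragment, the Rev response element for Rev-dependent nuclear export of the genomic RNA, the cPPT/CTS, and a U3-deleted, self-inactivating 3' LTR. Small annotated fragments of nef, Rev, lacI, the lac promoter region and SV40 sequences appear to be backbone remnants rather than functional parts.

Between the LTRs sit two expression units in the same orientation. The first places the roughly 1.35 kb TFAP2C coding sequence under the third-generation TRE3G tetracycline-responsive promoter, followed by a rabbit β-globin polyadenylation signal. The second uses a constitutive EF-1α core promoter joined to an HTLV-1 LTR segment to drive TagRFP and the Tet-On 3G transactivator. According to the construct name these are linked by a 2A peptide, although the 2A itself is not annotated in the feature table. A WPRE downstream enhances transcript expression. Transduced cells are therefore marked by red fluorescence and constantly produce the transactivator, which binds TRE3G and switches on TFAP2C only when doxycycline is present. The associated work concerns organoid modelling of human fetal lung alveolar development, consistent with use for controlled transcription factor overexpression in studies of cell fate.
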