Features (pLannotate 1.2.2; 28 found; start..end, strand, type, name):
      1..127     +  rep_origin     RSF ori (fragment): Plasmids containing the RSF 1030 origin of replication can be propagated in E. coli cells that contain additional plasmids with compatible origins.
    129..183     +  CDS            lacI (fragment): lac repressor; lacI; The lac repressor binds to the lac operator to inhibit transcription in E. coli. This inhibition can be relieved by adding lactose or isopropyl-β-D-thiogalactopyranoside (IPTG).
    189..282     +  rep_origin     SV40 ori (fragment): SV40 origin of replication
    307..344     +  CDS            lacI (fragment): lac repressor; lacI; The lac repressor binds to the lac operator to inhibit transcription in E. coli. This inhibition can be relieved by adding lactose or isopropyl-β-D-thiogalactopyranoside (IPTG).
    357..378     +  protein_bind   CAP binding site: CAP binding activates transcription in the presence of cAMP. E. coli catabolite activator protein
    393..423     +  promoter       lac promoter: promoter for the E. coli lac operon
    431..447     +  protein_bind   lac operator: The lac repressor binds to the lac operator to inhibit transcription in E. coli. This inhibition can be relieved by adding lactose or isopropyl-β-D-thiogalactopyranoside (IPTG). lac repressor encoded by lacI
    481..564     +  polyA_signal   SV40 poly(A) signal (fragment): SV40 polyadenylation signal
    731..1060    +  CDS            nef (fragment): NEF_HV1BR - Experimental evidence at protein level: Swiss-Prot protein existence level 1. Extracellular Nef protein targets CD4(+) T-lymphocytes for apoptosis by interacting with CXCR4 surface receptors (PubMed:14990729). From Human immunodeficiency virus type 1 group M subtype B (isolate BRU/LAI) (HIV-1).
   1108..1365    +  LTR            5' LTR (truncated): truncated 5' long terminal repeat (LTR) from HIV-1
   1412..1537    +  misc_feature   HIV-1 Ψ: packaging signal of human immunodeficiency virus type 1
   1521..1859    +  CDS            HIV-1 gag (fragment): gag protein from human immunodeficiency virus 1; gag
   2034..2267    +  misc_feature   RRE: The Rev response element (RRE) of HIV-1 allows for Rev-dependent mRNA export from the nucleus to the cytoplasm.
   2644..2744    +  CDS            Rev (fragment): human immunodeficiency virus 1 (HIV-1) Rev protein; rev; enhances nuclear export of unspliced and incompletely spliced viral mRNAs
   2789..2906    +  misc_feature   cPPT/CTS: central polypurine tract and central termination sequence of HIV-1
   2973..3347    +  promoter       TRE3G promoter: 3rd-generation Tet-responsive promoter that can be activated by binding of Tet-On® 3G
   3402..4751    +  CDS            TFAP2C: AP2C_HUMAN - Experimental evidence at protein level: Swiss-Prot protein existence level 1. Sequence-specific DNA-binding protein that interacts with inducible viral and cellular enhancer elements to regulate transcription of selected genes. AP-2 factors bind to the consensus sequence 5'-GCCNNNGGC-3' and activate genes involved in a large spectrum of important biological functions including proper eye, face, body wall, limb and neural tube development. They also suppress a number of genes including MCAM/MUC18, C/EBP alpha and MYC. Involved in the MTA1-mediated epigenetic regulation of ESR1 expr
   4830..4885    +  polyA_signal   β-globin poly(A) signal: rabbit β-globin polyadenylation signal (Gil and Proudfoot, 1987)
   5089..5300    +  promoter       EF-1α core promoter: core promoter for human elongation factor EF-1α
   5313..5581    +  LTR            5' LTR (truncated): truncated 5' long terminal repeat (LTR) from human T-cell leukemia virus (HTLV) type 1
   5622..6332    +  CDS            TagRFP: monomeric derivative of red fluorescent protein from Entacmaea quadricolor (Merzlyak et al., 2007) mammalian codon-optimized
   6393..7139    +  CDS            Tet-On® 3G: modified rtTA protein that binds tightly to promoters containing the tet operator in the presence of doxycycline
   7152..7740    +  misc_feature   WPRE: woodchuck hepatitis virus posttranscriptional regulatory element
   7748..7813    +  CDS            nef (fragment): NEF_HV1Z2 - Experimental evidence at protein level: Swiss-Prot protein existence level 1. Extracellular Nef protein targets CD4(+) T-lymphocytes for apoptosis by interacting with CXCR4 surface receptors. From Human immunodeficiency virus type 1 group M subtype D (isolate Z2/CDC-Z34) (HIV-1).
   7815..8048    +  LTR            3' LTR (ΔU3): self-inactivating 3' long terminal repeat (LTR) from HIV-1
   8253..8357    +  promoter       AmpR promoter: bla
   8358..9218    +  CDS            AmpR: β-lactamase; bla; confers resistance to ampicillin, carbenicillin, and related antibiotics
   9389..9977    +  rep_origin     ori: high-copy-number ColE1/pMB1/pBR322/pUC origin of replication
>Addgene plasmid #204190 | pLenti-tetON-TFAP2C-EF1a-TagRFP-2A-tet3G | addgene full sequence | sequence record 405726 | Addgene NGS Result
CACATGTTCTTTCCTGCGTTATCCCCTGATTCTGTGGATAACCGTATTACCGCCTTTGAGTGAGCTGATA
CCGCTCGCCGCAGCCGAACGACCGAGCGCAGCGAGTCAGTGAGCGAGGAAGCGGAAGAGCGCCCAATACG
CAAACCGCCTCTCCCCGCGCGTTGGCCGATTCATTAATGCAGCAAGCTCATGGCTGACTAATTTTTTTTA
TTTATGCAGAGGCCGAGGCCGCCTCGGCCTCTGAGCTATTCCAGAAGTAGTGAGGAGGCTTTTTTGGAGG
CCTAGGCTTTTGCAAAAAGCTCCCCGTGGCACGACAGGTTTCCCGACTGGAAAGCGGGCAGTGAGCGCAA
CGCAATTAATGTGAGTTAGCTCACTCATTAGGCACCCCAGGCTTTACACTTTATGCTTCCGGCTCGTATG
TTGTGTGGAATTGTGAGCGGATAACAATTTCACACAGGAAACAGCTATGACATGATTACGAATTTCACAA
ATAAAGCATTTTTTTCACTGCATTCTAGTTGTGGTTTGTCCAAACTCATCAATGTATCTTATCATGTCTG
GATCAACTGGATAACTCAAGCTAACCAAAATCATCCCAAACTTCCCACCCCATACCCTATTACCACTGCC
AATTACCTGTGGTTTCATTTACTCTAAACCTGTGATTCCTCTGAATTATTTTCATTTTAAAGAAATTGTA
TTTGTTAAATATGTACTACAAACTTAGTAGTTGGAAGGGCTAATTCACTCCCAAAGAAGACAAGATATCC
TTGATCTGTGGATCTACCACACACAAGGCTACTTCCCTGATTAGCAGAACTACACACCAGGGCCAGGGGT
CAGATATCCACTGACCTTTGGATGGTGCTACAAGCTAGTACCAGTTGAGCCAGATAAGGTAGAAGAGGCC
AATAAAGGAGAGAACACCAGCTTGTTACACCCTGTGAGCCTGCATGGGATGGATGACCCGGAGAGAGAAG
TGTTAGAGTGGAGGTTTGACAGCCGCCTAGCATTTCATCACGTGGCCCGAGAGCTGCATCCGGAGTACTT
CAAGAACTGCTGATATCGAGCTTGCTACAAGGGACTTTCCGCTGGGGACTTTCCAGGGAGGCGTGGCCTG
GGCGGGACTGGGGAGTGGCGAGCCCTCAGATCCTGCATATAAGCAGCTGCTTTTTGCCTGTACTGGGTCT
CTCTGGTTAGACCAGATCTGAGCCTGGGAGCTCTCTGGCTAACTAGGGAACCCACTGCTTAAGCCTCAAT
AAAGCTTGCCTTGAGTGCTTCAAGTAGTGTGTGCCCGTCTGTTGTGTGACTCTGGTAACTAGAGATCCCT
CAGACCCTTTTAGTCAGTGTGGAAAATCTCTAGCAGTGGCGCCCGAACAGGGACTTGAAAGCGAAAGGGA
AACCAGAGGAGCTCTCTCGACGCAGGACTCGGCTTGCTGAAGCGCGCACGGCAAGAGGCGAGGGGCGGCG
ACTGGTGAGTACGCCAAAAATTTTGACTAGCGGAGGCTAGAAGGAGAGAGATGGGTGCGAGAGCGTCAGT
ATTAAGCGGGGGAGAATTAGATCGCGATGGGAAAAAATTCGGTTAAGGCCAGGGGGAAAGAAAAAATATA
AATTAAAACATATAGTATGGGCAAGCAGGGAGCTAGAACGATTCGCAGTTAATCCTGGCCTGTTAGAAAC
ATCAGAAGGCTGTAGACAAATACTGGGACAGCTACAACCATCCCTTCAGACAGGATCAGAAGAACTTAGA
TCATTATATAATACAGTAGCAACCCTCTATTGTGTGCATCAAAGGATAGAGATAAAAGACACCAAGGAAG
CTTTAGACAAGATAGAGGAAGAGCAAAACAAAAGTAAGACCACCGCACAGCAAGCGGCCGGCCGCTGATC
TTCAGACCTGGAGGAGGAGATATGAGGGACAATTGGAGAAGTGAATTATATAAATATAAAGTAGTAAAAA
TTGAACCATTAGGAGTAGCACCCACCAAGGCAAAGAGAAGAGTGGTGCAGAGAGAAAAAAGAGCAGTGGG
AATAGGAGCTTTGTTCCTTGGGTTCTTGGGAGCAGCAGGAAGCACTATGGGCGCAGCGTCAATGACGCTG
ACGGTACAGGCCAGACAATTATTGTCTGGTATAGTGCAGCAGCAGAACAATTTGCTGAGGGCTATTGAGG
CGCAACAGCATCTGTTGCAACTCACAGTCTGGGGCATCAAGCAGCTCCAGGCAAGAATCCTGGCTGTGGA
AAGATACCTAAAGGATCAACAGCTCCTGGGGATTTGGGGTTGCTCTGGAAAACTCATTTGCACCACTGCT
GTGCCTTGGAATGCTAGTTGGAGTAATAAATCTCTGGAACAGATTTGGAATCACACGACCTGGATGGAGT
GGGACAGAGAAATTAACAATTACACAAGCTTAATACACTCCTTAATTGAAGAATCGCAAAACCAGCAAGA
AAAGAATGAACAAGAATTATTGGAATTAGATAAATGGGCAAGTTTGTGGAATTGGTTTAACATAACAAAT
TGGCTGTGGTATATAAAATTATTCATAATGATAGTAGGAGGCTTGGTAGGTTTAAGAATAGTTTTTGCTG
TACTTTCTATAGTGAATAGAGTTAGGCAGGGATATTCACCATTATCGTTTCAGACCCACCTCCCAACCCC
GAGGGGACCCGACAGGCCCGAAGGAATAGAAGAAGAAGGTGGAGAGAGAGACAGAGACAGATCCATTCGA
TTAGTGAACGGATCTCGACGGTATCGCCGAATTCACAAATGGCAGTATTCATCCACAATTTTAAAAGAAA
AGGGGGGATTGGGGGGTACAGTGCAGGGGAAAGAATAGTAGACATAATAGCAACAGACATACAAACTAAA
GAATTACAAAAACAAATTACAAAAATTCAAAATTTTCGGGTTTATTACAGGGACAGCAGAGATCCAGTTT
GGACTAGACCGGTGGCCTCCACGGCCACTAGATTACTCCCTATCAGTGATAGAGAACGTATGAAGAGTTT
ACTCCCTATCAGTGATAGAGAACGTATGCAGACTTTACTCCCTATCAGTGATAGAGAACGTATAAGGAGT
TTACTCCCTATCAGTGATAGAGAACGTATGACCAGTTTACTCCCTATCAGTGATAGAGAACGTATCTACA
GTTTACTCCCTATCAGTGATAGAGAACGTATATCCAGTTTACTCCCTATCAGTGATAGAGAACGTATAAG
CTTTAGGCGTGTACGGTGGGCGCCTATAAAAGCAGAGCTCGTTTAGTGAACCGTCAGATCGCCTGGAGCA
ATTCCACAACACTTTTGTCTTATACCAACTTTCCGTACCACTTCCTACCCTCGTAAAGAAGTTCCTATTC
CGAAGTTCCTATTCTTCAAAAGGTATAGGAACTTCGCTCGAATGTTGTGGAAAATAACCGATAATGTCAA
GTACGAAGAGGACTGCGAGGATCGCCACGACGGGAGCAGCAATGGGAATCCGCGGGTCCCCCACCTCTCC
TCCGCCGGGCAGCACCTCTACAGCCCCGCGCCACCCCTCTCCCACACTGGAGTCGCCGAATATCAGCCGC
CACCCTACTTTCCCCCTCCCTACCAGCAGCTGGCCTACTCCCAGTCGGCCGACCCCTACTCGCATCTGGG
GGAAGCGTACGCCGCCGCCATCAACCCCCTGCACCAGCCGGCGCCCACAGGCAGCCAGCAGCAGGCCTGG
CCCGGCCGCCAGAGCCAGGAGGGAGCGGGGCTGCCCTCGCACCACGGGCGCCCGGCCGGCCTACTGCCCC
ACCTCTCCGGGCTGGAGGCGGGCGCGGTGAGCGCCCGCAGGGATGCCTACCGCCGCTCCGACCTGCTGCT
GCCCCACGCACACGCCCTGGATGCCGCGGGCCTGGCCGAGAACCTGGGGCTCCACGACATGCCTCACCAG
ATGGACGAGGTGCAGAATGTCGACGACCAGCACCTGTTGCTGCACGATCAGACAGTCATTCGCAAAGGTC
CCATTTCCATGACCAAGAACCCTCTGAACCTCCCCTGTCAGAAGGAGCTGGTGGGGGCCGTAATGAACCC
CACTGAGGTCTTCTGCTCAGTCCCTGGAAGATTGTCGCTCCTCAGCTCTACGTCTAAATACAAAGTGACA
GTGGCTGAAGTACAGAGGCGACTGTCCCCACCTGAATGCTTAAATGCCTCGTTACTGGGAGGTGTTCTCA
GAAGAGCCAAATCGAAAAATGGAGGCCGGTCCTTGCGGGAGAAGTTGGACAAGATTGGGTTGAATCTTCC
GGCCGGGAGGCGGAAAGCCGCTCATGTGACTCTCCTGACATCCTTAGTAGAAGGTGAAGCTGTTCATTTG
GCTAGGGACTTTGCCTATGTCTGTGAAGCCGAATTTCCTAGTAAACCAGTGGCAGAATATTTAACCAGAC
CTCATCTTGGAGGACGAAATGAGATGGCAGCTAGGAAGAACATGCTATTGGCGGCCCAGCAACTGTGTAA
AGAATTCACAGAACTTCTCAGCCAAGACCGGACACCCCATGGGACCAGCAGGCTCGCCCCAGTCTTGGAG
ACGAACATACAGAACTGCTTGTCTCATTTCAGCCTGATTACCCACGGGTTTGGCAGCCAGGCCATCTGTG
CCGCGGTGTCTGCCCTGCAGAACTACATCAAAGAAGCCCTGATTGTCATAGACAAATCCTACATGAACCC
TGGAGACCAGAGTCCAGCTGATTCTAACAAAACCCTGGAGAAAATGGAGAAACACAGGAAATAAGGCCGC
CTAATCTTTTTCCCTCTGCCAAAAATTATGGGGACATCATGAAGCCCCTTGAGCATCTGACTTCTGGCTA
ATAAAGGAAATTTATTTTCATTGCAATAGTGTGTTGGAATTTTTTGTGTCTCTCACTCGGAAGGACATAT
GGGAGGGCAAATCATTTAAAACATCAGAATGAGTATTTGGTTTAGAGTTTGGCAACATATGCCCATATGC
TGGCTGCCATGAACAAAGGTTGGCTATAAAGAGGTCATCAGTATATGAAACAGCCCCCTGCTGTCCATTC
CTTACATATGACTAGTAAGGATCTGCGATCGCTCCGGTGCCCGTCAGTGGGCAGAGCGCACATCGCCCAC
AGTCCCCGAGAAGTTGGGGGGAGGGGTCGGCAATTGAACGGGTGCCTAGAGAAGGTGGCGCGGGGTAAAC
TGGGAAAGTGATGTCGTGTACTGGCTCCGCCTTTTTCCCGAGGGTGGGGGAGAACCGTATATAAGTGCAG
TAGTCGCCGTGAACGTTCTTTTTCGCAACGGGTTTGCCGCCAGAACACAGCTGAAGCTTCGAGGGGCTCG
CATCTCTCCTTCACGCGCCCGCCGCCCTACCTGAGGCCGCCATCCACGCCGGTTGAGTCGCGTTCTGCCG
CCTCCCGCCTGTGGTGCCTCCTGAACTGCGTCCGCCGTCTAGGTAAGTTTAAAGCTCAGGTCGAGACCGG
GCCTTTGTCCGGCGCTCCCTTGGAGCCTACCTAGACTCAGCCGGCTCTCCACGCTTTGCCTGACCCTGCT
TGCTCAACTCTACGTCTTTGTTTCGTTTTCTGTTCTGCGCCGTTACAGATCCAAGCTGTGACCGGCGCCT
ACACCTGCAGCCAACGCCACCATGGTGTCTAAGGGCGAAGAGCTGATTAAGGAGAACATGCACATGAAGC
TGTACATGGAGGGCACCGTGAACAACCACCACTTCAAGTGCACATCCGAGGGCGAAGGCAAGCCCTACGA
GGGCACCCAGACCATGAGAATCAAGGTGGTCGAGGGCGGCCCTCTCCCCTTCGCCTTCGACATCCTGGCT
ACCAGCTTCATGTACGGCAGCAGAACCTTCATCAACCACACCCAGGGCATCCCCGACTTCTTTAAGCAGT
CCTTCCCTGAGGGCTTCACATGGGAGAGAGTCACCACATACGAAGACGGGGGCGTGCTGACCGCTACCCA
GGACACCAGCCTCCAGGACGGCTGCCTCATCTACAACGTCAAGATCAGAGGGGTGAACTTCCCATCCAAC
GGCCCTGTGATGCAGAAGAAAACACTCGGCTGGGAGGCCAACACCGAGATGCTGTACCCCGCTGACGGCG
GCCTGGAAGGCAGAAGCGACATGGCCCTGAAGCTCGTGGGCGGGGGCCACCTGATCTGCAACTTCAAGAC
CACATACAGATCCAAGAAACCCGCTAAGAACCTCAAGATGCCCGGCGTCTACTATGTGGACCACAGACTG
GAAAGAATCAAGGAGGCCGACAAAGAGACCTACGTCGAGCAGCACGAGGTGGCTGTGGCCAGATACTGCG
ACCTCCCTAGCAAACTGGGGCACAAACTTAATGCTAGCGAGGGCAGAGGAAGTCTGCTAACATGCGGTGA
CGTCGAGGAGAATCCTGGCCCAATGTCTAGACTGGACAAGAGCAAAGTCATAAACTCTGCTCTGGAATTA
CTCAATGGAGTCGGTATCGAAGGCCTGACGACAAGGAAACTCGCTCAAAAGCTGGGAGTTGAGCAGCCTA
CCCTGTACTGGCACGTGAAGAACAAGCGGGCCCTGCTCGATGCCCTGCCAATCGAGATGCTGGACAGGCA
TCATACCCACTCCTGCCCCCTGGAAGGCGAGTCATGGCAAGACTTTCTGCGGAACAACGCCAAGTCATAC
CGCTGTGCTCTCCTCTCACATCGCGACGGGGCTAAAGTGCATCTCGGCACCCGCCCAACAGAGAAACAGT
ACGAAACCCTGGAAAATCAGCTCGCGTTCCTGTGTCAGCAAGGCTTCTCCCTGGAGAACGCACTGTACGC
TCTGTCCGCCGTGGGCCACTTTACACTGGGCTGCGTATTGGAGGAACAGGAGCATCAAGTAGCAAAAGAG
GAAAGAGAGACACCTACCACCGATTCTATGCCCCCACTTCTGAAACAAGCAATTGAGCTGTTCGACCGGC
AGGGAGCCGAACCTGCCTTCCTTTTCGGCCTGGAACTAATCATATGTGGCCTGGAGAAACAGCTAAAGTG
CGAAAGCGGCGGGCCGACCGACGCCCTTGACGATTTTGACTTAGACATGCTCCCAGCCGATGCCCTTGAC
GACTTTGACCTTGATATGCTGCCTGCTGACGCTCTTGACGATTTTGACCTTGACATGCTCCCCGGGTAAG
TCGACGATCCTAATCAACCTCTGGATTACAAAATTTGTGAAAGATTGACTGGTATTCTTAACTATGTTGC
TCCTTTTACGCTATGTGGATACGCTGCTTTAATGCCTTTGTATCATGCTATTGCTTCCCGTATGGCTTTC
ATTTTCTCCTCCTTGTATAAATCCTGGTTGCTGTCTCTTTATGAGGAGTTGTGGCCCGTTGTCAGGCAAC
GTGGCGTGGTGTGCACTGTGTTTGCTGACGCAACCCCCACTGGTTGGGGCATTGCCACCACCTGTCAGCT
CCTTTCCGGGACTTTCGCTTTCCCCCTCCCTATTGCCACGGCGGAACTCATCGCCGCCTGCCTTGCCCGC
TGCTGGACAGGGGCTCGGCTGTTGGGCACTGACAATTCCGTGGTGTTGTCGGGGAAATCATCGTCCTTTC
CTTGGCTGCTCGCCTGTGTTGCCACCTGGATTCTGCGCGGGACGTCCTTCTGCTACGTCCCTTCGGCCCT
CAATCCAGCGGACCTTCCTTCCCGCGGCCTGCTGCCGGCTCTGCGGCCTCTTCCGCGTCTTCGCCTTCGC
CCTCAGACGAGTCGGATCTCCCTTTGGGCCGCCTCCCCGCCTGAGATCCTTTAAGACCAATGACTTACAA
GGCAGCTGTAGATCTTAGCCACTTTTTAAAAGAAAAGGGGGGACTGGAAGGGCTAATTCACTCCCAACGA
AGACAAGATCTGCTTTTTGCTTGTACTGGGTCTCTCTGGTTAGACCAGATCTGAGCCTGGGAGCTCTCTG
GCTAACTAGGGAACCCACTGCTTAAGCCTCAATAAAGCTTGCCTTGAGTGCTTCAAGTAGTGTGTGCCCG
TCTGTTGTGTGACTCTGGTAACTAGAGATCCCTCAGACCCTTTTAGTCAGTGTGGAAAATCTCTAGCAGT
AGTAGTTCATGTCATCTTATTATTCAGTATTTATAACTTGCAAAGAAATGAATATCAGAGAGTGAGAGGC
CCGGGTTAATTAAGGAAAGGGCTAGATCATTCTTGAAGACGAAAGGGCCTCGTGATACGCCTATTTTTAT
AGGTTAATGTCATGATAATAATGGTTTCTTAGACGTCAGGTGGCACTTTTCGGGGAAATGTGCGCGGAAC
CCCTATTTGTTTATTTTTCTAAATACATTCAAATATGTATCCGCTCATGAGACAATAACCCTGATAAATG
CTTCAATAATATTGAAAAAGGAAGAGTATGAGTATTCAACATTTCCGTGTCGCCCTTATTCCCTTTTTTG
CGGCATTTTGCCTTCCTGTTTTTGCTCACCCAGAAACGCTGGTGAAAGTAAAAGATGCTGAAGATCAGTT
GGGTGCACGAGTGGGTTACATCGAACTGGATCTCAACAGCGGTAAGATCCTTGAGAGTTTTCGCCCCGAA
GAACGTTTTCCAATGATGAGCACTTTTAAAGTTCTGCTATGTGGCGCGGTATTATCCCGTGTTGACGCCG
GGCAAGAGCAACTCGGTCGCCGCATACACTATTCTCAGAATGACTTGGTTGAGTACTCACCAGTCACAGA
AAAGCATCTTACGGATGGCATGACAGTAAGAGAATTATGCAGTGCTGCCATAACCATGAGTGATAACACT
GCGGCCAACTTACTTCTGACAACGATCGGAGGACCGAAGGAGCTAACCGCTTTTTTGCACAACATGGGGG
ATCATGTAACTCGCCTTGATCGTTGGGAACCGGAGCTGAATGAAGCCATACCAAACGACGAGCGTGACAC
CACGATGCCTGTAGCAATGGCAACAACGTTGCGCAAACTATTAACTGGCGAACTACTTACTCTAGCTTCC
CGGCAACAATTAATAGACTGGATGGAGGCGGATAAAGTTGCAGGACCACTTCTGCGCTCGGCCCTTCCGG
CTGGCTGGTTTATTGCTGATAAATCTGGAGCCGGTGAGCGTGGGTCTCGCGGTATCATTGCAGCACTGGG
GCCAGATGGTAAGCCCTCCCGTATCGTAGTTATCTACACGACGGGGAGTCAGGCAACTATGGATGAACGA
AATAGACAGATCGCTGAGATAGGTGCCTCACTGATTAAGCATTGGTAACTGTCAGACCAAGTTTACTCAT
ATATACTTTAGATTGATTTAAAACTTCATTTTTAATTTAAAAGGATCTAGGTGAAGATCCTTTTTGATAA
TCTCATGACCAAAATCCCTTAACGTGAGTTTTCGTTCCACTGAGCGTCAGACCCCGTAGAAAAGATCAAA
GGATCTTCTTGAGATCCTTTTTTTCTGCGCGTAATCTGCTGCTTGCAAACAAAAAAACCACCGCTACCAG
CGGTGGTTTGTTTGCCGGATCAAGAGCTACCAACTCTTTTTCCGAAGGTAACTGGCTTCAGCAGAGCGCA
GATACCAAATACTGTTCTTCTAGTGTAGCCGTAGTTAGGCCACCACTTCAAGAACTCTGTAGCACCGCCT
ACATACCTCGCTCTGCTAATCCTGTTACCAGTGGCTGCTGCCAGTGGCGATAAGTCGTGTCTTACCGGGT
TGGACTCAAGACGATAGTTACCGGATAAGGCGCAGCGGTCGGGCTGAACGGGGGGTTCGTGCACACAGCC
CAGCTTGGAGCGAACGACCTACACCGAACTGAGATACCTACAGCGTGAGCTATGAGAAAGCGCCACGCTT
CCCGAAGGGAGAAAGGCGGACAGGTATCCGGTAAGCGGCAGGGTCGGAACAGGAGAGCGCACGAGGGAGC
TTCCAGGGGGAAACGCCTGGTATCTTTATAGTCCTGTCGGGTTTCGCCACCTCTGACTTGAGCGTCGATT
TTTGTGATGCTCGTCAGGGGGGCGGAGCCTATGGAAAAACGCCAGCAACGCGGCCTTTTTACGGTTCCTG
GCCTTTTGCTGGCCTTTTGCT
